Addgene plasmid #168846: pEntry_SARS-CoV-1-nsp4
Purpose: Gateway-compatible Entry vector
Depositing lab: Pascal Falter-Braun. Depositing organization: Helmholtz Munich. Publication: A resource of human coronavirus protein-coding sequences in a flexible, multipurpose Gateway Entry clone collection. Weller B, Lin CW, Pogoutse O, Sauer M, Marin-de la Rosa N, Strobel A, Young V, Knapp JJ, Rayhan A, Falter C, Kim DK, Roth FP, Falter-Braun P. G3 (Bethesda). 2023 Jul 5;13(7):jkad105. doi: 10.1093/g3journal/jkad105. PubMed 37267226.
Backbone
  Vector backbone: pENTR223.1*SfiI
  Backbone size w/o insert (bp): 2800
  Vector type: Gateway-compatible Entry vector
Growth in bacteria
  Bacterial resistance: Spectinomycin, 50 μg/mL
  Growth temperature: 37°C
  Growth strain: DH5alpha
  Copy number: High Copy
Gene/Insert
  Gene/Insert name: SARS-CoV-1-nsp4 (alt name: nsp4)
  Species: Other
  Insert size (bp): 1500
  Entrez Gene: ORF1ab (a.k.a. sarsp1)
  Cloning method: Restriction Enzyme; 5′ cloning site SfiI (unknown if destroyed); 3′ cloning site SfiI (unknown if destroyed)
  Sequencing primers: 5′ M13 uni (-21); 3′ M13 rev (-29)
Resource information
  A portion of this plasmid was derived from a plasmid made by: Synthesized by Twist Bioscience
Terms and licenses: Academic/Nonprofit Terms; Industry Terms: Not Available to Industry
Depositor comments: 5'-linker: SfiI-BamHI-ATG-BamHI (GGCCGTCAaggccaggatccatgggatcc), 3'-linker: PacI-TAA-AsiSI-SfiI (cttaatTAAgacgcgatcgcggcctcatGGGCC).
How to cite: pEntry_SARS-CoV-1-nsp4 was a gift from Pascal Falter-Braun (Addgene plasmid # 168846 ; http://n2t.net/addgene:168846 ; RRID:Addgene_168846)
