[The description below was written by a language model from this plasmid's Addgene catalogue record and pLannotate feature annotations shown in this document.]
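Description:
pEntry_SARS-CoV-1-nsp4 is a Gateway-compatible Entry clone built on the pENTR223.1*SfiI backbone (about 2.8 kb) and carrying the coding sequence for non-structural protein 4 (nsp4) of SARS-CoV-1, a roughly 1.5 kb segment of the viral ORF1ab replicase polyprotein. The full sequence record is 4,349 nt. The plasmid is maintained in E. coli at high copy through a ColE1/pUC-type origin and is selected with spectinomycin via the aadA (SmR) aminoglycoside adenylyltransferase gene. That gene lies downstream of a class 1 integron Pc promoter fragment and a short remnant of a gentamicin resistance gene. Small lacI and lacZα fragments are also annotated as backbone remnants.

The insert was synthesized commercially and cloned between two SfiI sites, so that it lies between attL1 and attL2. These are the recombination sites that allow the ORF to be transferred by an LR Clonase reaction into any attR-containing Destination vector. The automated annotation matches the insert to the SARS-CoV replicase polyprotein 1a; the functional text attached to that hit refers to nsp10 and comes from the polyprotein database entry, not from this insert. According to the depositor, the 5′ linker supplies an ATG start codon flanked by BamHI sites, and the 3′ linker supplies a TAA stop codon flanked by PacI and AsiSI sites. The purpose of these flanking sites is not stated. The rrnB T1 and T2 terminators upstream of attL1 insulate the insert from read-through transcription, and a T7 promoter sits just outside attL2, pointing back toward the insert. No promoter for expressing the ORF is annotated, as expected for an Entry vector. The plasmid belongs to a collection of human coronavirus protein-coding Entry clones intended for flexible transfer into expression or assay vectors.
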