Features (pLannotate 1.2.2; 12 found; start..end, strand, type, name):
    717..809     +  CDS            lacI (fragment): lac repressor; lacI; The lac repressor binds to the lac operator to inhibit transcription in E. coli. This inhibition can be relieved by adding lactose or isopropyl-β-D-thiogalactopyranoside (IPTG).
    864..891     -  terminator     rrnB T2 terminator: transcription terminator T2 from the E. coli rrnB gene
   1023..1066    +  terminator     rrnB T1 terminator: Escherichia coli rrnB; transcription terminator T1 from the E. coli rrnB gene
   1113..1149    -  CDS            lacZα (fragment): LacZα fragment of β-galactosidase; lacZ fragment
   1165..1261    +  protein_bind   attL1: mutant version of attL; recombination site for the Gateway® LR reaction LR Clonase™
   1288..2793    +  CDS            R1A_SARS (fragment): Experimental evidence at protein level: Swiss-Prot protein existence level 1. [Non-structural protein 10]: Plays a pivotal role in viral transcription by stimulating both nsp14 3'-5' exoribonuclease and nsp16 2'-O-methyltransferase activities. Therefore plays an essential role in viral mRNAs cap methylation. From Severe acute respiratory syndrome coronavirus (SARS-CoV).
   2825..2923    -  protein_bind   attL2: mutant version of attL; recombination site for the Gateway® LR reaction LR Clonase™
   2941..2959    -  promoter       T7 promoter: promoter for bacteriophage T7 RNA polymerase
   3149..3172    +  promoter       Pc promoter (fragment): intI1 (promoter lies within the coding sequence); class 1 integron promoter
   3348..3404    +  CDS            GmR (fragment): gentamycin acetyltransferase; aacC1; confers resistance to gentamycin
   3411..4202    +  CDS            SmR: aminoglycoside adenylyltransferase (Murphy, 1985); aadA; confers resistance to spectinomycin and streptomycin
   4295..534     +  rep_origin     ori (across the origin): high-copy-number ColE1/pMB1/pBR322/pUC origin of replication
>Addgene plasmid #168846 | pEntry_SARS-CoV-1-nsp4 | depositor full sequence | sequence record 327255 | Full Sequence
CTACCAGCGGTGGTTTGTTTGCCGGATCAAGAGCTACCAACTCTTTTTCCGAAGGTAACTGGCTTCAGCA
GAGCGCAGATACCAAATACTGTCCTTCTAGTGTAGCCGTAGTTAGGCCACCACTTCAAGAACTCTGTAGC
ACCGCCTACATACCTCGCTCTGCTAATCCTGTTACCAGTGGCTGCTGCCAGTGGCGATAAGTCGTGTCTT
ACCGGGTTGGACTCAAGACGATAGTTACCGGATAAGGCGCAGCGGTCGGGCTGAACGGGGGGTTCGTGCA
CACAGCCCAGCTTGGAGCGAACGACCTACACCGAACTGAGATACCTACAGCGTGAGCATTGAGAAAGCGC
CACGCTTCCCGAAGGGAGAAAGGCGGACAGGTATCCGGTAAGCGGCAGGGTCGGAACAGGAGAGCGCACG
AGGGAGCTTCCAGGGGGAAACGCCTGGTATCTTTATAGTCCTGTCGGGTTTCGCCACCTCTGACTTGAGC
GTCGATTTTTGTGATGCTCGTCAGGGGGGCGGAGCCTATGGAAAAACGCCAGCAACGCGGCCTTTTTACG
GTTCCTGGCCTTTTGCTGGCCTTTTGCTCACATGTTCTTTCCTGCGTTATCCCCTGATTCTGTGGATAAC
CGTATTACCGCCTTTGAGTGAGCTGATACCGCTCGCCGCAGCCGAACGACCGAGCGCAGCGAGTCAGTGA
GCGAGGAAGCGGAAGAGCGCCCAATACGCAAACCGCCTCTCCCCGCGCGTTGGCCGATTCATTAATGCAG
CTGGCACGACAGGTTTCCCGACTGGAAAGCGGGCAGTGAGCGCAACGCAATTAATACGCGTACCGCTAGC
CAGGAAGAGTTTGTAGAAACGCAAAAAGGCCATCCGTCAGGATGGCCTTCTGCTTAGTTTGATGCCTGGC
AGTTTATGGCGGGCGTCCTGCCCGCCACCCTCCGGGCCGTTGCTTCACAACGTTCAAATCCGCTCCCGGC
GGATTTGTCCTACTCAGGAGAGCGTTCACCGACAAACAACAGATAAAACGAAAGGCCCAGTCTTCCGACT
GAGCCTTTCGTTTTATTTGATGCCTGGCAGTTCCCTACTCTCGCGTTAACGCTAGCATGGATGTTTTCCC
AGTCACGACGTTGTAAAACGACGGCCAGTCTTAAGCTCGGGCCCCAAATAATGATTTTATTTTGACTGAT
AGTGACCTGTTCGTTGCAACAAATTGATGAGCAATGCTTTTTTATAATGCCAACTTTGTACAAAAAAGCA
GAAGGGCCGTCAAGGCCAGGATCCATGGGATCCAAGATTGTTAGTACTTGTTTTAAACTTATGCTTAAGG
CCACATTATTGTGCGTTCTTGCTGCATTGGTTTGTTATATCGTTATGCCAGTACATACATTGTCAATCCA
TGATGGTTACACAAATGAAATCATTGGTTACAAAGCCATTCAGGATGGTGTCACTCGTGACATCATTTCT
ACTGATGATTGTTTTGCAAATAAACATGCTGGTTTTGACGCATGGTTTAGCCAGCGTGGTGGTTCATACA
AAAATGACAAAAGCTGCCCTGTAGTAGCTGCTATCATTACAAGAGAGATTGGTTTCATAGTGCCTGGCTT
ACCGGGTACTGTGCTGAGAGCAATCAATGGTGACTTCTTGCATTTTCTACCTCGTGTTTTTAGTGCTGTT
GGCAACATTTGCTACACACCTTCCAAACTCATTGAGTATAGTGATTTTGCTACCTCTGCTTGCGTTCTTG
CTGCTGAGTGTACAATTTTTAAGGATGCTATGGGCAAACCTGTGCCATATTGTTATGACACTAATTTGCT
AGAGGGTTCTATTTCTTATAGTGAGCTTCGTCCAGACACTCGTTATGTGCTTATGGATGGTTCCATCATA
CAGTTTCCTAACACTTACCTGGAGGGTTCTGTTAGAGTAGTAACAACTTTTGATGCTGAGTACTGTAGAC
ATGGTACATGCGAAAGGTCAGAAGTAGGTATTTGCCTATCTACCAGTGGTAGATGGGTTCTTAATAATGA
GCATTACAGAGCTCTATCAGGAGTTTTCTGTGGTGTTGATGCGATGAATCTCATAGCTAACATCTTTACT
CCTCTTGTGCAACCTGTGGGTGCTTTAGATGTGTCTGCTTCAGTAGTGGCTGGTGGTATTATTGCCATAT
TGGTGACTTGTGCTGCCTACTACTTTATGAAATTCAGACGTGTTTTTGGTGAGTACAACCATGTTGTTGC
TGCTAATGCACTTTTGTTTTTGATGTCTTTCACTATACTCTGTCTGGTACCAGCTTACAGCTTTCTGCCG
GGAGTCTACTCAGTCTTTTACTTGTACTTGACATTCTATTTCACCAATGATGTTTCATTCTTGGCTCACC
TTCAATGGTTTGCCATGTTTTCTCCTATTGTGCCTTTTTGGATAACAGCAATCTATGTATTCTGTATTTC
TCTGAAGCACTGCCATTGGTTCTTTAACAACTATCTTAGGAAAAGAGTCATGTTTAATGGAGTTACATTT
AGTACCTTCGAGGAGGCTGCTTTGTGTACCTTTTTGCTCAACAAGGAAATGTACCTAAAATTGCGTAGCG
AGACACTGTTGCCACTTACACAGTATAACAGGTATCTTGCTCTATATAACAAGTACAAGTATTTCAGTGG
AGCCTTAGATACTACCAGCTATCGTGAAGCAGCTTGCTGCCACTTAGCAAAGGCTCTAAATGACTTTAGC
AACTCAGGTGCTGATGTTCTCTACCAACCACCACAGACATCAATCACTTCTGCTGTTCTGCAGCTTAATT
AAGACGCGATCGCGGCCTCATGGGCCCAGCTTTCTTGTACAAAGTTGGCATTATAAAAAATAATTGCTCA
TCAATTTGTTGCAACGAACAGGTCACTATCAGTCAAAATAAAATCATTATTTGCCATCCAGCTGATATCC
CCTATAGTGAGTCGTATTACATGGTCATAGCTGTTTCCTGGCAGCTCTGGCCCGTGTCTCAAAATCTCTG
ATGTTACATTGCACAAGATAAAAATATATCATCATGCCTCCTCTAGACCAGCCAGGACAGAAATGCCTCG
ACTTCGCTGCTGCCCAAGGTTGCCGGGTGACGCACACCGTGGAAACGGATGAAGGCACGAACCCAGTGGA
CATAAGCCTGTTCGGTTCGTAAGCTGTAATGCAAGTAGCGTATGCGCTCACGCAACTGGTCCAGAACCTT
GACCGAACGCAGCGGTGGTAACGGCGCAGTGGCGGTTTTCATGGCTTGTTATGACTGTTTTTTTGGGGTA
CAGTCTATGCCTCGGGCATCCAAGCAGCAAGCGCGTTACGCCGTGGGTCGATGTTTGATGTTATGGAGCA
GCAACGATGTTACGCAGCAGGGCAGTCGCCCTAAAACAAAGTTAAACATCATGAGGGAAGCGGTGATCGC
CGAAGTATCGACTCAACTATCAGAGGTAGTTGGCGTCATCGAGCGCCATCTCGAACCGACGTTGCTGGCC
GTACATTTGTACGGCTCCGCAGTGGATGGCGGCCTGAAGCCACACAGTGATATTGATTTGCTGGTTACGG
TGACCGTAAGGCTTGATGAAACAACGCGGCGAGCTTTGATCAACGACCTTTTGGAAACTTCGGCTTCCCC
TGGAGAGAGCGAGATTCTCCGCGCTGTAGAAGTCACCATTGTTGTGCACGACGACATCATTCCGTGGCGT
TATCCAGCTAAGCGCGAACTGCAATTTGGAGAATGGCAGCGCAATGACATTCTTGCAGGTATCTTCGAGC
CAGCCACGATCGACATTGATCTGGCTATCTTGCTGACAAAAGCAAGAGAACATAGCGTTGCCTTGGTAGG
TCCAGCGGCGGAGGAACTCTTTGATCCGGTTCCTGAACAGGATCTATTTGAGGCGCTAAATGAAACCTTA
ACGCTATGGAACTCGCCGCCCGACTGGGCTGGCGATGAGCGAAATGTAGTGCTTACGTTGTCCCGCATTT
GGTACAGCGCAGTAACCGGCAAAATCGCGCCGAAGGATGTCGCTGCCGACTGGGCAATGGAGCGCCTGCC
GGCCCAGTATCAGCCCGTCATACTTGAAGCTAGACAGGCTTATCTTGGACAAGAAGAAGATCGCTTGGCC
TCGCGCGCAGATCAGTTGGAAGAATTTGTCCACTACGTGAAAGGCGAGATCACCAAGGTAGTCGGCAAAT
AACCCTCGAGCCACCCATGACCAAAATCCCTTAACGTGAGTTACGCGTCGTTCCACTGAGCGTCAGACCC
CGTAGAAAAGATCAAAGGATCTTCTTGAGATCCTTTTTTTCTGCGCGTAATCTGCTGCTTGCAAACAAAA
AAACCACCG
