>Addgene plasmid #168846 | pEntry_SARS-CoV-1-nsp4 | depositor partial sequence | sequence record 327256 | gene-specific Insert sequence
AAGATTGTTAGTACTTGTTTTAAACTTATGCTTAAGGCCACATTATTGTGCGTTCTTGCTGCATTGGTTT
GTTATATCGTTATGCCAGTACATACATTGTCAATCCATGATGGTTACACAAATGAAATCATTGGTTACAA
AGCCATTCAGGATGGTGTCACTCGTGACATCATTTCTACTGATGATTGTTTTGCAAATAAACATGCTGGT
TTTGACGCATGGTTTAGCCAGCGTGGTGGTTCATACAAAAATGACAAAAGCTGCCCTGTAGTAGCTGCTA
TCATTACAAGAGAGATTGGTTTCATAGTGCCTGGCTTACCGGGTACTGTGCTGAGAGCAATCAATGGTGA
CTTCTTGCATTTTCTACCTCGTGTTTTTAGTGCTGTTGGCAACATTTGCTACACACCTTCCAAACTCATT
GAGTATAGTGATTTTGCTACCTCTGCTTGCGTTCTTGCTGCTGAGTGTACAATTTTTAAGGATGCTATGG
GCAAACCTGTGCCATATTGTTATGACACTAATTTGCTAGAGGGTTCTATTTCTTATAGTGAGCTTCGTCC
AGACACTCGTTATGTGCTTATGGATGGTTCCATCATACAGTTTCCTAACACTTACCTGGAGGGTTCTGTT
AGAGTAGTAACAACTTTTGATGCTGAGTACTGTAGACATGGTACATGCGAAAGGTCAGAAGTAGGTATTT
GCCTATCTACCAGTGGTAGATGGGTTCTTAATAATGAGCATTACAGAGCTCTATCAGGAGTTTTCTGTGG
TGTTGATGCGATGAATCTCATAGCTAACATCTTTACTCCTCTTGTGCAACCTGTGGGTGCTTTAGATGTG
TCTGCTTCAGTAGTGGCTGGTGGTATTATTGCCATATTGGTGACTTGTGCTGCCTACTACTTTATGAAAT
TCAGACGTGTTTTTGGTGAGTACAACCATGTTGTTGCTGCTAATGCACTTTTGTTTTTGATGTCTTTCAC
TATACTCTGTCTGGTACCAGCTTACAGCTTTCTGCCGGGAGTCTACTCAGTCTTTTACTTGTACTTGACA
TTCTATTTCACCAATGATGTTTCATTCTTGGCTCACCTTCAATGGTTTGCCATGTTTTCTCCTATTGTGC
CTTTTTGGATAACAGCAATCTATGTATTCTGTATTTCTCTGAAGCACTGCCATTGGTTCTTTAACAACTA
TCTTAGGAAAAGAGTCATGTTTAATGGAGTTACATTTAGTACCTTCGAGGAGGCTGCTTTGTGTACCTTT
TTGCTCAACAAGGAAATGTACCTAAAATTGCGTAGCGAGACACTGTTGCCACTTACACAGTATAACAGGT
ATCTTGCTCTATATAACAAGTACAAGTATTTCAGTGGAGCCTTAGATACTACCAGCTATCGTGAAGCAGC
TTGCTGCCACTTAGCAAAGGCTCTAAATGACTTTAGCAACTCAGGTGCTGATGTTCTCTACCAACCACCA
CAGACATCAATCACTTCTGCTGTTCTGCAG
